>Addgene plasmid #145160 | pcDNA3-sACE2v5-Fc(IgA1) | addgene full sequence | sequence record 292596 | Addgene NGS Result
GACATTGATTATTGACTAGTTATTAATAGTAATCAATTACGGGGTCATTAGTTCATAGCCCATATATGGA
GTTCCGCGTTACATAACTTACGGTAAATGGCCCGCCTGGCTGACCGCCCAACGACCCCCGCCCATTGACG
TCAATAATGACGTATGTTCCCATAGTAACGCCAATAGGGACTTTCCATTGACGTCAATGGGTGGAGTATT
TACGGTAAACTGCCCACTTGGCAGTACATCAAGTGTATCATATGCCAAGTACGCCCCCTATTGACGTCAA
TGACGGTAAATGGCCCGCCTGGCATTATGCCCAGTACATGACCTTATGGGACTTTCCTACTTGGCAGTAC
ATCTACGTATTAGTCATCGCTATTACCATGGTGATGCGGTTTTGGCAGTACATCAATGGGCGTGGATAGC
GGTTTGACTCACGGGGATTTCCAAGTCTCCACCCCATTGACGTCAATGGGAGTTTGTTTTGGCACCAAAA
TCAACGGGACTTTCCAAAATGTCGTAACAACTCCGCCCCATTGACGCAAATGGGCGGTAGGCGTGTACGG
TGGGAGGTCTATATAAGCAGAGCTCTCTGGCTAACTAGAGAACCCACTGCTTACTGGCTTATCGAAATTA
ATACGACTCACTATAGGGAGACCCAAGCTGGCTAGCGCCACCATGTCAAGCTCTTCCTGGCTCCTTCTCA
GCCTTGTTGCTGTAACTGCTGCTCAGTCCACCATTGAGGAACAGGTCAAGACATTTTTGGACAAGTTTAA
CCACGAAGCCGAAGACCTGTTCTATCAAAGTTCACTTGCTTCTTGGAATTATAACACCAATATTACTGAA
GAGAATGTCCAAAACATGAATAATGCTGGGGACAAATGGTCTGCCTTTTTAAAGGAACAGTCCACACTTG
CCCAAATGTATCCACTACAAGAAATTCAGAATCTCCAAGTCAAGCTTCAGCTGCAGGCTCTTCAGCAAAA
TGGGTCTTCAGTGCTCTCAGAAGACAAGAGCAAACGGTTGAACACAATTCTAAATACAATGAGCACCATC
TACAGTACTGGAAAAGTTTGTAACCCAGATAATCCACAAGAATGCTTATTACTTGAACCAGGTTTGAATG
AAATAATGGCAAACAGTTTAGACTACAATGAGAGGCTCTGGGCTTGGGAAAGCTGGAGATCTGAGGTCGG
CAAGCAGCTGAGGCCATTATATGAAGAGTATGTGGTCTTGAAAAATGAGATGGCAAGAGCAAATCATTAT
GAGGACTATGGGGATTATTGGAGAGGAGACTATGAAGTAAATGGGGTAGATGGCTATGACTACAGCCGCG
GCCAGTTGATTGAAGATGTGGAACATACCTTTGAAGAGATTAAACCATTATATGAACATCTTCATGCCTA
TGTGAGGGCAAAGTTGATGAATGCCTATCCTTCCTATATCAGTCCAATTGGATGCCTCCCTGCTCATTTG
CTTGGTGATATGTGGGGTAGATTTTGGACAAATCTGTACTCTTTGACAGTTCCCTTTGGACAGAAACCAA
ACATAGATGTTACTGATGCAATGGTGGACCAGGCCTGGGATGCACAGAGAATATTCAAGGAGGCCGAGAA
GTTCTTTGTATCTGTTGGTCTTCCTAATATGACTCAAGGATTCTGGGAAAATTCCATGCTAACGGACCCA
GGAAATGTTCAGAAAGCAGTCTGCCATCCCACAGCTTGGGACCTGGGGAAGGGCGACTTCAGGATTCTTA
TGTGCACAAAGGTGACAATGGACGACTTCCTGACAGCTCATCATGAGATGGGGCATATCCAGTATGATAT
GGCATATCTTGCACAACCTTTTCTGCTAAGAAATGGAGCTAATGAAGGATTCCATGAAGCTGTTGGGGAA
ATCATGTCACTTTCTGCAGCCACACCTAAGCATTTAAAATCCATTGGTCTTCTGTCACCCGATTTTCAAG
AAGACAATGAAACAGAAATAAACTTCCTGCTCAAACAAGCACTCACGATTGTTGGGACTCTGCCATTTAC
TTACATGTTAGAGAAGTGGAGGTGGATGGTCTTTAAAGGGGAAATTCCCAAAGACCAGTGGATGAAAAAG
TGGTGGGAGATGAAGCGAGAGATAGTTGGGGTGGTGGAACCTGTGCCCCATGATGAAACATACTGTGACC
CCGCATCTCTGTTCCATGTTTCTAATGATTACTCATTCATTCGATATTACACAAGGACCCTTTACCAATT
CCAGTTTCAAGAAGCACTTTGTCAAGCAGCTAAACATGAAGGCCCTCTGCACAAATGTGACATCTCAAAC
TCTACAGAAGCTGGACAGAAACTGTTCAATATGCTGAGGCTTGGAAAATCAGAACCCTGGACCCTAGCAT
TGGAAAATGTTGTAGGAGCAAAGAACATGAATGTAAGGCCACTGCTCAACTACTTTGAGCCCTTATTTAC
CTGGCTGAAAGACCAGAACAAGAATTCTTTTGTGGGATGGAGTACCGACTGGAGTCCATATGCAGACGGA
TCCGGTGGAGGATCTTGCCATCCAAGACTTAGTCTCCATCGCCCAGCTCTTGAAGATTTGTTGCTGGGAA
GCGAGGCCAATCTCACCTGCACACTGACTGGCCTTAGAGACGCATCCGGCGTCACGTTCACATGGACGCC
TAGTTCAGGAAAAAGCGCCGTACAGGGGCCACCTGAAAGGGACCTGTGTGGGTGCTATTCAGTTAGTTCT
GTCCTGCCTGGATGCGCGGAACCGTGGAATCATGGGAAAACTTTTACCTGCACGGCGGCTTATCCAGAAA
GCAAAACCCCTCTCACGGCGACCCTTAGCAAGAGCGGAAATACTTTTCGGCCAGAAGTTCACTTGTTGCC
TCCGCCGAGCGAGGAATTGGCACTTAATGAGCTCGTTACCCTCACTTGCCTTGCACGAGGGTTCTCTCCT
AAGGATGTGCTCGTTCGATGGTTGCAGGGCTCACAGGAACTTCCTAGGGAGAAATACTTGACCTGGGCCT
CTAGACAGGAACCGTCTCAAGGCACCACAACATTTGCGGTTACAAGTATCTTGCGCGTAGCAGCTGAGGA
CTGGAAGAAGGGTGACACCTTTTCCTGTATGGTTGGACATGAGGCCCTGCCACTTGCATTTACCCAGAAA
ACTATAGATAGGCTTGCTGGGAAGCCCACGCACGTCAACGTCAGTGTGGTAATGGCCGAAGTGGATGGTA
CATGTTACTGATAACTCGAGTCTAGAGGGCCCGTTTAAACCCGCTGATCAGCCTCGACTGTGCCTTCTAG
TTGCCAGCCATCTGTTGTTTGCCCCTCCCCCGTGCCTTCCTTGACCCTGGAAGGTGCCACTCCCACTGTC
CTTTCCTAATAAAATGAGGAAATTGCATCGCATTGTCTGAGTAGGTGTCATTCTATTCTGGGGGGTGGGG
TGGGGCAGGACAGCAAGGGGGAGGATTGGGAAGACAATAGCAGGCATGCTGGGGATGCGGTGGGCTCTAT
GGCTTCTGAGGCGGAAAGAACCAGCTGGGGCTCTAGGGGGTATCCCC
[124 nt withheld, positions 3548-3671]
C
[91 nt withheld, positions 3673-3763]
A
[49 nt withheld, positions 3765-3813]
CCTTTGACGTTGGAGTCCACGTTCTTT
[37 nt withheld, positions 3841-3877]
ACCCTATCTCGGTCTATTCTTTTGATTTATAAGGGATTTTGCCGATTTCGGCCTATTGGTTAAAAAATGA
GCTGATTTAACAAAAATTTAACGCGAATTAATTCTGTGGAATGTGTGTCAGTTAGGGTGTGGAAAGTCCC
CAGGCTCCCCAGCAGGCAGAAGTATGCAAAGCATGCATCTCAATTAGTCAGCAACCAGGTGTGGAAAGTC
CCCAGGCTCCCCAGCAGGCAGAAGTATGCAAAGCATGCATCTCAATTAGTCAGCAACCATAGTCCCGCCC
CTAACTCCGCCCATCCCGCCCCTAACTCCGCCCAGTTCCGCCCATTCTCCGCCCCATGGCTGACTAATTT
TTTTTATTTATGCAGAGGCCGAGGCCGCCTCTGCCTCTGAGCTATTCCAGAAGTAGTGAGGAGGCTTTTT
TGGAGGCCTAGGCTTTTGCAAAAAGCTCCCGGGAGCTTGTATATCCATTTTCGGATCTGATCAAGAGACA
GGATGAGGATCGTTTCGCATGATTGAACAAGATGGATTGCACGCAGGTTCTCCGGCCGCTTGGGTGGAGA
GGCTATTCGGCTATGACTGGGCACAACAGACAATCGGCTGCTCTGATGCCGCCGTGTTCCGGCTGTCAGC
GCAGGGGCGCCCGGTTCTTTTTGTCAAGACCGACCTGTCCGGTGCCCTGAATGAACTGCAGGACGAGGCA
GCGCGGCTATCGTGGCTGGCCACGACGGGCGTTCCTTGCGCAGCTGTGCTCGACGTTGTCACTGAAGCGG
GAAGGGACTGGCTGCTATTGGGCGAAGTGCCGGGGCAGGATCTCCTGTCATCTCACCTTGCTCCTGCCGA
GAAAGTATCCATCATGGCTGATGCAATGCGGCGGCTGCATACGCTTGATCCGGCTACCTGCCCATTCGAC
CACCAAGCGAAACATCGCATCGAGCGAGCACGTACTCGGATGGAAGCCGGTCTTGTCGATCAGGATGATC
TGGACGAAGAGCATCAGGGGCTCGCGCCAGCCGAACTGTTCGCCAGGCTCAAGGCGCGCATGCCCGACGG
CGAGGATCTCGTCGTGACCCATGGCGATGCCTGCTTGCCGAATATCATGGTGGAAAATGGCCGCTTTTCT
GGATTCATCGACTGTGGCCGGCTGGGTGTGGCGGACCGCTATCAGGACATAGCGTTGGCTACCCGTGATA
TTGCTGAAGAGCTTGGCGGCGAATGGGCTGACCGCTTCCTCGTGCTTTACGGTATCGCCGCTCCCGATTC
GCAGCGCATCGCCTTCTATCGCCTTCTTGACGAGTTCTTCTGAGCGGGACTCTGGGGTTCGAAATGACCG
ACCAAGCGACGCCCAACCTGCCATCACGAGATTTCGATTCCACCGCCGCCTTCTATGAAAGGTTGGGCTT
CGGAATCGTTTTCCGGGACGCCGGCTGGATGATCCTCCAGCGCGGGGATCTCATGCTGGAGTTCTTCGCC
CACCCCAACTTGTTTATTGCAGCTTATAATGGTTACAAATAAAGCAATAGCATCACAAATTTCACAAATA
AAGCATTTTTTTCACTGCATTCTAGTTGTGGTTTGTCCAAACTCATCAATGTATCTTATCATGTCTGTAT
ACCGTCGACCTCTAGCTAGAGCTTGGCGTAATCATGGTCATAGCTGTTTCCTGTGTGAAATTGTTATCCG
CTCACAATTCCACACAACATACGAGCCGGAAGCATAAAGTGTAAAGCCTGGGGTGCCTAATGAGTGAGCT
AACTCACATTAATTGCGTTGCGCTCACTGCCCGCTTTCCAGTCGGGAAACCTGTCGTGCCAGCTGCATTA
ATGAATCGGCCAACGCGCGGGGAGAGGCGGTTTGCGTATTGGGCGCTCTTCCGCTTCCTCGCTCACTGAC
TCGCTGCGCTCGGTCGTTCGGCTGCGGCGAGCGGTATCAGCTCACTCAAAGGCGGTAATACGGTTATCCA
CAGAATCAGGGGATAACGCAGGAAAGAACATGTGAGCAAAAGGCCAGCAAAAGGCCAGGAACCGTAAAAA
GGCCGCGTTGCTGGCGTTTTTCCATAGGCTCCGCCCCCCTGACGAGCATCACAAAAATCGACGCTCAAGT
CAGAGGTGGCGAAACCCGACAGGACTATAAAGATACCAGGCGTTTCCCCCTGGAAGCTCCCTCGTGCGCT
CTCCTGTTCCGACCCTGCCGCTTACCGGATACCTGTCCGCCTTTCTCCCTTCGGGAAGCGTGGCGCTTTC
TCATAGCTCACGCTGTAGGTATCTCAGTTCGGTGTAGGTCGTTCGCTCCAAGCTGGGCTGTGTGCACGAA
CCCCCCGTTCAGCCCGACCGCTGCGCCTTATCCGGTAACTATCGTCTTGAGTCCAACCCGGTAAGACACG
ACTTATCGCCACTGGCAGCAGCCACTGGTAACAGGATTAGCAGAGCGAGGTATGTAGGCGGTGCTACAGA
GTTCTTGAAGTGGTGGCCTAACTACGGCTACACTAGAAGAACAGTATTTGGTATCTGCGCTCTGCTGAAG
CCAGTTACCTTCGGAAAAAGAGTTGGTAGCTCTTGATCCGGCAAACAAACCACCGCTGGTAGCGGTGGTT
TTTTTGTTTGCAAGCAGCAGATTACGCGCAGAAAAAAAGGATCTCAAGAAGATCCTTTGATCTTTTCTAC
GGGGTCTGACGCTCAGTGGAACGAAAACTCACGTTAAGGGATTTTGGTCATGAGATTATCAAAAAGGATC
TTCACCTAGATCCTTTTAAATTAAAAATGAAGTTTTAAATCAATCTAAAGTATATATGAGTAAACTTGGT
CTGACAGTTACCAATGCTTAATCAGTGAGGCACCTATCTCAGCGATCTGTCTATTTCGTTCATCCATAGT
TGCCTGACTCCCCGTCGTGTAGATAACTACGATACGGGAGGGCTTACCATCTGGCCCCAGTGCTGCAATG
ATACCGCGAGACCCACGCTCACCGGCTCCAGATTTATCAGCAATAAACCAGCCAGCCGGAAGGGCCGAGC
GCAGAAGTGGTCCTGCAACTTTATCCGCCTCCATCCAGTCTATTAATTGTTGCCGGGAAGCTAGAGTAAG
TAGTTCGCCAGTTAATAGTTTGCGCAACGTTGTTGCCATTGCTACAGGCATCGTGGTGTCACGCTCGTCG
TTTGGTATGGCTTCATTCAGCTCCGGTTCCCAACGATCAAGGCGAGTTACATGATCCCCCATGTTGTGCA
AAAAAGCGGTTAGCTCCTTCGGTCCTCCGATCGTTGTCAGAAGTAAGTTGGCCGCAGTGTTATCACTCAT
GGTTATGGCAGCACTGCATAATTCTCTTACTGTCATGCCATCCGTAAGATGCTTTTCTGTGACTGGTGAG
TACTCAACCAAGTCATTCTGAGAATAGTGTATGCGGCGACCGAGTTGCTCTTGCCCGGCGTCAATACGGG
ATAATACCGCGCCACATAGCAGAACTTTAAAAGTGCTCATCATTGGAAAACGTTCTTCGGGGCGAAAACT
CTCAAGGATCTTACCGCTGTTGAGATCCAGTTCGATGTAACCCACTCGTGCACCCAACTGATCTTCAGCA
TCTTTTACTTTCACCAGCGTTTCTGGGTGAGCAAAAACAGGAAGGCAAAATGCCGCAAAAAAGGGAATAA
GGGCGACACGGAAATGTTGAATACTCATACTCTTCCTTTTTCAATATTATTGAAGCATTTATCAGGGTTA
TTGTCTCATGAGCGGATACATATTTGAATGTATTTAGAAAAATAAACAAATAGGGGTTCCGCGCACATTT
CCCCGAAAAGTGCCACCTGACGTCGACGGATCGGGAGATCTCCCGATCCCCTATGGTGCACTCTCAGTAC
AATCTGCTCTGATGCCGCATAGTTAAGCCAGTATCTGCTCCCTGCTTGTGTGTTGGAGGTCGCTGAGTAG
TGCGCGAGCAAAATTTAAGCTACAACAAGGCAAGGCTTGACCGACAATTGCATGAAGAATCTGCTTAGGG
TTAGGCGTTTTGCGCTGCTTCGCGATGTACGGGCCAGATATACGCGTT
Features (pLannotate 1.2.2; 21 found; start..end, strand, type, name):
      1..380     +  enhancer       CMV enhancer: human cytomegalovirus immediate early enhancer
    381..584     +  promoter       CMV promoter: human cytomegalovirus (CMV) immediate early promoter
    580..613     +  LTR            5' LTR (truncated) (fragment): truncated 5' long terminal repeat (LTR) from HIV-1
    629..647     +  promoter       T7 promoter: promoter for bacteriophage T7 RNA polymerase
    673..2523    +  CDS            ACE2 (fragment): ACE2_HUMAN - Experimental evidence at protein level: Swiss-Prot protein existence level 1. [Isoform 2]: (Microbial infection) Non-functional as a receptor for human coronavirus SARS-CoV-2. From Homo sapiens (Human).
   2536..3228    +  CDS            IGHA1 (fragment): IGHA1_HUMAN - Experimental evidence at protein level: Swiss-Prot protein existence level 1. Constant region of immunoglobulin heavy chains. Immunoglobulins, also known as antibodies, are membrane-bound or secreted glycoproteins produced by B lymphocytes. In the recognition phase of humoral immunity, the membrane-bound immunoglobulins serve as receptors which, upon binding of a specific antigen, trigger the clonal expansion and differentiation of B lymphocytes into immunoglobulins- secreting plasma cells. Secreted immunoglobulins mediate the effector phase of humoral immunity, which results in
   3278..3502    +  polyA_signal   bGH poly(A) signal: bovine growth hormone polyadenylation signal
   3506..3527    +  promoter       SV40 promoter (fragment): SV40 enhancer and early promoter
   3548..3976    +  rep_origin     f1 ori (sequence partly withheld): f1 bacteriophage origin of replication; arrow indicates direction of (+) strand synthesis
   3990..4319    +  promoter       SV40 promoter: SV40 enhancer and early promoter
   4386..5177    +  CDS            neo: KKA2_KLEPN - Also known as kan, nptII. Experimental evidence at protein level: Swiss-Prot protein existence level 1. Resistance to kanamycin, neomycin, paromomycin, ribostamycin, butirosin and gentamicin B. From Klebsiella pneumoniae.
   5201..5359    +  CDS            ble (fragment): BLE_KLEPN - Experimental evidence at protein level: Swiss-Prot protein existence level 1. Binding protein with a strong affinity to the bleomycin family of antibiotics. Binds to CL990; an antimitotic-antibiotic compound. From Klebsiella pneumoniae.
   5354..5475    +  polyA_signal   SV40 poly(A) signal: SV40 polyadenylation signal
   5548..5564    -  protein_bind   lac operator: The lac repressor binds to the lac operator to inhibit transcription in E. coli. This inhibition can be relieved by adding lactose or isopropyl-β-D-thiogalactopyranoside (IPTG). lac repressor encoded by lacI
   5572..5602    -  promoter       lac promoter: promoter for the E. coli lac operon
   5617..5638    -  protein_bind   CAP binding site: CAP binding activates transcription in the presence of cAMP. E. coli catabolite activator protein
   5651..5743    -  CDS            lacI (fragment): lac repressor; lacI; The lac repressor binds to the lac operator to inhibit transcription in E. coli. This inhibition can be relieved by adding lactose or isopropyl-β-D-thiogalactopyranoside (IPTG).
   5926..6514    -  rep_origin     ori: high-copy-number ColE1/pMB1/pBR322/pUC origin of replication
   6685..7545    -  CDS            AmpR: β-lactamase; bla; confers resistance to ampicillin, carbenicillin, and related antibiotics
   7546..7650    -  promoter       AmpR promoter: bla
   7709..7761    -  misc_feature   bom (fragment): basis of mobility region from pBR322
