[The description below was written by a language model from this plasmid's Addgene catalogue record and pLannotate feature annotations shown in this document.]
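Description:
pcDNA3-sACE2v5-Fc(IgA1) is a mammalian expression plasmid built on the Invitrogen pcDNA3.1(+) backbone, about 7.9 kb in total, that produces a secreted, engineered form of human angiotensin-converting enzyme 2 fused to an antibody Fc region. It is propagated in E. coli through a high-copy ColE1/pUC-type origin with ampicillin selection (β-lactamase under its own promoter). It also carries an f1 origin for single-stranded DNA production. For mammalian cells, an SV40 early promoter drives a neomycin phosphotransferase gene followed by an SV40 polyadenylation signal, which allows G418 selection of stable transfectants. A few short annotated fragments (HIV-1 LTR, ble, lacI, lac promoter/operator, bom) appear to be backbone remnants or partial automated matches rather than functional parts of the design.

The expression cassette uses the human CMV immediate-early enhancer and promoter, with a T7 promoter just upstream of the insert, and ends in the bovine growth hormone polyadenylation signal. The roughly 2.6 kb insert, cloned between NheI and XhoI, encodes the soluble extracellular protease domain of human ACE2 (residues M1 to D615, so the native N-terminus is kept and the membrane anchor is removed). It carries three substitutions, A25V, T92Q and A386L, which define high-affinity "variant 5". The C-terminus of this domain is joined to the Fc region of human IgA1. According to the record and its associated study, the mutations come from work engineering ACE2 for stronger binding to the SARS-CoV-2 spike protein. The plasmid is therefore suited to expressing a soluble ACE2-Fc decoy receptor in cultured mammalian cells for spike-binding and related studies.
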