Addgene plasmid #145160: pcDNA3-sACE2v5-Fc(IgA1)
Purpose: Mammalian expression plasmid for soluble ACE2-Fc fusion (IgA1) high affinity variant 5
Depositing lab: Erik Procko. Depositing organization: University of Illinois at Urbana-Champaign. Publication: Engineering human ACE2 to optimize binding to the spike protein of SARS coronavirus 2. Chan KK, Dorosky D, Sharma P, Abbasi SA, Dye JM, Kranz DM, Herbert AS, Procko E. Science. 2020 Sep 4;369(6508):1261-1265. doi: 10.1126/science.abc0870. Epub 2020 Aug 4. PubMed 32753553.
Backbone
  Vector backbone: pcDNA3.1(+)
  Backbone manufacturer: Invitrogen
  Backbone size w/o insert (bp): 5332
  Total vector size (bp): 7912
  Vector type: Mammalian Expression
  Selectable markers: Neomycin (select with G418)
Growth in bacteria
  Bacterial resistance: Ampicillin, 100 μg/mL
  Growth temperature: 37°C
  Growth strain: DH5alpha
  Copy number: High Copy
Gene/Insert
  Gene/Insert name: Angiotensin-converting enzyme 2 (alt names: ACE2; peptidyl-dipeptidase A)
  Species: H. sapiens (human)
  Insert size (bp): 2580
  Mutation: Extracellular, soluble protease domain (a.a. M1-D615) with mutations A25V, T92Q, A386L
  GenBank ID: NM_021804.1
  Entrez Gene: ACE2 (a.k.a. ACEH)
  Promoter: CMV
  Tag / fusion protein: Fc region of human IgA1 (C terminal on insert)
  Cloning method: Restriction Enzyme; 5′ cloning site NheI (not destroyed); 3′ cloning site XhoI (not destroyed)
  Sequencing primers: 5′ CMV-fwd; 3′ BGH-rev
Terms and licenses: Academic/Nonprofit Terms; Industry Terms: Not Available to Industry
Depositor comments: Please visit https://www.biorxiv.org/content/10.1101/2020.03.16.994236v1 for BioRxiv preprint.
How to cite: pcDNA3-sACE2v5-Fc(IgA1) was a gift from Erik Procko (Addgene plasmid # 145160 ; http://n2t.net/addgene:145160 ; RRID:Addgene_145160)
