>Addgene plasmid #145160 | pcDNA3-sACE2v5-Fc(IgA1) | addgene partial sequence | sequence record 288256 | BGH-rev 5'-TAGAAGGCACAGTCGAGG-3'
CTCTAGACTCGAGTTATCAGTAACATGTACCATCCACTTCGGCCATTACCACACTGACGTTGACGTGCGT
GGGCTTCCCAGCAAGCCTATCTATAGTTTTCTGGGTAAATGCAAGTGGCAGGGCCTCATGTCCAACCATA
CAGGAAAAGGTGTCACCCTTCTTCCAGTCCTCAGCTGCTACGCGCAAGATACTTGTAACCGCAAATGTTG
TGGTGCCTTGAGACGGTTCCTGTCTAGAGGCCCAGGTCAAGTATTTCTCCCTAGGAAGTTCCTGTGAGCC
CTGCAACCATCGAACGAGCACATCCTTAGGAGAGAACCCTCGTGCAAGGCAAGTGAGGGTAACGAGCTCA
TTAAGTGCCAATTCCTCGCTCGGCGGAGGCAACAAGTGAACTTCTGGCCGAAAAGTATTTCCGCTCTTGC
TAAGGGTCGCCGTGAGAGGGGTTTTGCTTTCTGGATAAGCCGCCGTGCAGGTAAAAGTTTTCCCATGATT
CCACGGTTCCGCGCATCCAGGCAGGACAGAACTAACTGAATAGCACCCACACAGGTCCCTTTCAGGTGGC
CCCTGTACGGCGCTTTTTCCTGAACTAGGCGTCCATGTGAACGTGACGCCGGATGCGTCTCTAAGGCCAG
TCAGTGTGCAGGTGAGATTGGCCTCGCTTCCCAGCAACAAATCTTCAAGAGCTGGGCGATGGAGACTAAG
TCTTGGATGGCAAGATCCTCCACCGGATCCGTCTGCATATGGACTCCAGTCGGTACTCCATCCCACAAAA
GAATTCTTGTTCTGGTCTTTCAGCCAGGTAAATAAGGGCTCAAAGTAGTTGAGCAGTGGCCTTACATTCA
TGTTCTTTGCTCCTACAACATTTTCCAATGCTAGGGTCCAGGGTTCTGATTTTCCAAGCCTCAGCATATT
GAACAGTTTCTGTCCAGCTTCTGTAGAGTTTGAGATGTCACATTTGTGCAGAGGGCCTTCATGT
