>Addgene plasmid #145160 | pcDNA3-sACE2v5-Fc(IgA1) | addgene partial sequence | sequence record 288257 | T7 5'-TAATACGACTCACTATAGGG-3'
GCTCTTCCTGGCTCCTTCTCAGCCTTGTTGCTGTAACTGCTGCTCAGTCCACCATTGAGGAACAGGTCAA
GACATTTTTGGACAAGTTTAACCACGAAGCCGAAGACCTGTTCTATCAAAGTTCACTTGCTTCTTGGAAT
TATAACACCAATATTACTGAAGAGAATGTCCAAAACATGAATAATGCTGGGGACAAATGGTCTGCCTTTT
TAAAGGAACAGTCCACACTTGCCCAAATGTATCCACTACAAGAAATTCAGAATCTCCAAGTCAAGCTTCA
GCTGCAGGCTCTTCAGCAAAATGGGTCTTCAGTGCTCTCAGAAGACAAGAGCAAACGGTTGAACACAATT
CTAAATACAATGAGCACCATCTACAGTACTGGAAAAGTTTGTAACCCAGATAATCCACAAGAATGCTTAT
TACTTGAACCAGGTTTGAATGAAATAATGGCAAACAGTTTAGACTACAATGAGAGGCTCTGGGCTTGGGA
AAGCTGGAGATCTGAGGTCGGCAAGCAGCTGAGGCCATTATATGAAGAGTATGTGGTCTTGAAAAATGAG
ATGGCAAGAGCAAATCATTATGAGGACTATGGGGATTATTGGAGAGGAGACTATGAAGTAAATGGGGTAG
ATGGCTATGACTACAGCCGCGGCCAGTTGATTGAAGATGTGGAACATACCTTTGAAGAGATTAAACCATT
ATATGAACATCTTCATGCCTATGTGAGGGCAAAGTTGATGAATGCCTATCCTTCCTATATCAGTCCAATT
GGATGCCTCCCTGCTCATTTGCTTGGTGATATGTGG
